>Addgene plasmid #51008 | pLenti.PGK.chFP.W | depositor full sequence | sequence record 77835 | pLenti.PGK.chFP.W sequence 7363 bps
AGCTTAATGTAGTCTTATGCAATACTCTTGTAGTCTTGCAACATGGTAACGATGAGTTAGCAACATGCCT
TACAAGGAGAGAAAAAGCACCGTGCATGCCGATTGGTGGAAGTAAGGTGGTACGATCGTGCCTTATTAGG
AAGGCAACAGACGGGTCTGACATGGATTGGACGAACCACTGAATTGCCGCATTGCAGAGATATTGTATTT
AAGTGCCTAGCTCGATACAATAAACGGGTCTCTCTGGTTAGACCAGATCTGAGCCTGGGAGCTCTCTGGC
TAACTAGGGAACCCACTGCTTAAGCCTCAATAAAGCTTGCCTTGAGTGCTTCAAGTAGTGTGTGCCCGTC
TGTTGTGTGACTCTGGTAACTAGAGATCCCTCAGACCCTTTTAGTCAGTGTGGAAAATCTCTAGCAGTGG
CGCCCGAACAGGGACCTGAAAGCGAAAGGGAAACCAGAGCTCTCTCGACGCAGGACTCGGCTTGCTGAAG
CGCGCACGGCAAGAGGCGAGGGGCGGCGACTGGTGAGTACGCCAAAAATTTTGACTAGCGGAGGCTAGAA
GGAGAGAGATGGGTGCGAGAGCGTCAGTATTAAGCGGGGGAGAATTAGATCGCGATGGGAAAAAATTCGG
TTAAGGCCAGGGGGAAAGAAAAAATATAAATTAAAACATATAGTATGGGCAAGCAGGGAGCTAGAACGAT
TCGCAGTTAATCCTGGCCTGTTAGAAACATCAGAAGGCTGTAGACAAATACTGGGACAGCTACAACCATC
CCTTCAGACAGGATCAGAAGAACTTAGATCATTATATAATACAGTAGCAACCCTCTATTGTGTGCATCAA
AGGATAGAGATAAAAGACACCAAGGAAGCTTTAGACAAGATAGAGGAAGAGCAAAACAAAAGTAAGACCA
CCGCACAGCAAGCGGCCGCTGATCTTCAGACCTGGAGGAGGAGATATGAGGGACAATTGGAGAAGTGAAT
TATATAAATATAAAGTAGTAAAAATTGAACCATTAGGAGTAGCACCCACCAAGGCAAAGAGAAGAGTGGT
GCAGAGAGAAAAAAGAGCAGTGGGAATAGGAGCTTTGTTCCTTGGGTTCTTGGGAGCAGCAGGAAGCACT
ATGGGCGCAGCCTCAATGACGCTGACGGTACAGGCCAGACAATTATTGTCTGGTATAGTGCAGCAGCAGA
ACAATTTGCTGAGGGCTATTGAGGCGCAACAGCATCTGTTGCAACTCACAGTCTGGGGCATCAAGCAGCT
CCAGGCAAGAATCCTGGCTGTGGAAAGATACCTAAAGGATCAACAGCTCCTGGGGATTTGGGGTTGCTCT
GGAAAACTCATTTGCACCACTGCTGTGCCTTGGAATGCTAGTTGGAGTAATAAATCTCTGGAACAGATTT
GGAATCACACGACCTGGATGGAGTGGGACAGAGAAATTAACAATTACACAAGCTTAATACACTCCTTAAT
TGAAGAATCGCAAAACCAGCAAGAAAAGAATGAACAAGAATTATTGGAATTAGATAAATGGGCAAGTTTG
TGGAATTGGTTTAACATAACAAATTGGCTGTGGTATATAAAATTATTCATAATGATAGTAGGAGGCTTGG
TAGGTTTAAGAATAGTTTTTGCTGTACTTTCTATAGTGAATAGAGTTAGGCAGGGATATTCACCATTATC
GTTTCAGACCCACCTCCCAACCCCGAGGGGACCCGACAGGCCCGAAGGAATAGAAGAAGAAGGTGGAGAG
AGAGACAGAGACAGATCCATTCGATTAGTGAACGGATCTCGACGGTATCGGTTAACTTTTAAAAGAAAAG
GGGGGATTGGGGGGTACAGTGCAGGGGAAAGAATAGTAGACATAATAGCAACAGACATACAAACTAAAGA
ATTACAAAAACAAATTACAAAAATTCAAAATTTTATCGATCACGAGACTAGCCTCGAGAAGCTTGATATC
GAATTCCCACGGGGTTGGGGTTGCGCCTTTTCCAAGGCAGCCCTGGGTTTGCGCAGGGACGCGGCTGCTC
TGGGCGTGGTTCCGGGAAACGCAGCGGCGCCGACCCTGGGTCTCGCACATTCTTCACGTCCGTTCGCAGC
GTCACCCGGATCTTCGCCGCTACCCTTGTGGGCCCCCCGGCGACGCTTCCTGCTCCGCCCCTAAGTCGGG
AAGGTTCCTTGCGGTTCGCGGCGTGCCGGACGTGACAAACGGAAGCCGCACGTCTCACTAGTACCCTCGC
AGACGGACAGCGCCAGGGAGCAATGGCAGCGCGCCGACCGCGATGGGCTGTGGCCAATAGCGGCTGCTCA
GCGGGGCGCGCCGAGAGCAGCGGCCGGGAAGGGGCGGTGCGGGAGGCGGGGTGTGGGGCGGTAGTGTGGG
CCCTGTTCCTGCCCGCGCGGTGTTCCGCATTCTGCAAGCCTCCGGAGCGCACGTCGGCAGTCGGCTCCCT
CGTTGACCGAATCACCGACCTCTCTCCCCAGGGGGATCCGATGGTGAGCAAGGGCGAGGAGGATAACATG
GCCATCATCAAGGAGTTCATGCGCTTCAAGGTGCACATGGAGGGCTCCGTGAACGGCCACGAGTTCGAGA
TCGAGGGCGAGGGCGAGGGCCGCCCCTACGAGGGCACCCAGACCGCCAAGCTGAAGGTGACCAAGGGTGG
CCCCCTGCCCTTCGCCTGGGACATCCTGTCCCCTCAGTTCATGTACGGCTCCAAGGCCTACGTGAAGCAC
CCCGCCGACATCCCCGACTACTTGAAGCTGTCCTTCCCCGAGGGCTTCAAGTGGGAGCGCGTGATGAACT
TCGAGGACGGCGGCGTGGTGACCGTGACCCAGGACTCCTCCCTGCAGGACGGCGAGTTCATCTACAAGGT
GAAGCTGCGCGGCACCAACTTCCCCTCCGACGGCCCCGTAATGCAGAAGAAGACCATGGGCTGGGAGGCC
TCCTCCGAGCGGATGTACCCCGAGGACGGCGCCCTGAAGGGCGAGATCAAGCAGAGGCTGAAGCTGAAGG
ACGGCGGCCACTACGACGCTGAGGTCAAGACCACCTACAAGGCCAAGAAGCCCGTGCAGCTGCCCGGCGC
CTACAACGTCAACATCAAGTTGGACATCACCTCCCACAACGAGGACTACACCATCGTGGAACAGTACGAA
CGCGCCGAGGGCCGCCACTCCACCGGCGGCATGGACGAGCTGTACAAGTAAAGCGGCCGCGTCGACAATC
AACCTCTGGATTACAAAATTTGTGAAAGATTGACTGGTATTCTTAACTATGTTGCTCCTTTTACGCTATG
TGGATACGCTGCTTTAATGCCTTTGTATCATGCTATTGCTTCCCGTATGGCTTTCATTTTCTCCTCCTTG
TATAAATCCTGGTTGCTGTCTCTTTATGAGGAGTTGTGGCCCGTTGTCAGGCAACGTGGCGTGGTGTGCA
CTGTGTTTGCTGACGCAACCCCCACTGGTTGGGGCATTGCCACCACCTGTCAGCTCCTTTCCGGGACTTT
CGCTTTCCCCCTCCCTATTGCCACGGCGGAACTCATCGCCGCCTGCCTTGCCCGCTGCTGGACAGGGGCT
CGGCTGTTGGGCACTGACAATTCCGTGGTGTTGTCGGGGAAGCTGACGTCCTTTCCATGGCTGCTCGCCT
GTGTTGCCACCTGGATTCTGCGCGGGACGTCCTTCTGCTACGTCCCTTCGGCCCTCAATCCAGCGGACCT
TCCTTCCCGCGGCCTGCTGCCGGCTCTGCGGCCTCTTCCGCGTCTTCGCCTTCGCCCTCAGACGAGTCGG
ATCTCCCTTTGGGCCGCCTCCCCGCCTGGAATTCGAGCTCGGTACCTTTAAGACCAATGACTTACAAGGC
AGCTGTAGATCTTAGCCACTTTTTAAAAGAAAAGGGGGGACTGGAAGGGCTAATTCACTCCCAACGAAGA
CAAGATCTGCTTTTTGCTTGTACTGGGTCTCTCTGGTTAGACCAGATCTGAGCCTGGGAGCTCTCTGGCT
AACTAGGGAACCCACTGCTTAAGCCTCAATAAAGCTTGCCTTGAGTGCTTCAAGTAGTGTGTGCCCGTCT
GTTGTGTGACTCTGGTAACTAGAGATCCCTCAGACCCTTTTAGTCAGTGTGGAAAATCTCTAGCAGTAGT
AGTTCATGTCATCTTATTATTCAGTATTTATAACTTGCAAAGAAATGAATATCAGAGAGTGAGAGGAACT
TGTTTATTGCAGCTTATAATGGTTACAAATAAAGCAATAGCATCACAAATTTCACAAATAAAGCATTTTT
TTCACTGCATTCTAGTTGTGGTTTGTCCAAACTCATCAATGTATCTTATCATGTCTGGCTCTAGCTATCC
CGCCCCTAACTCCGCCCAGTTCCGCCCATTCTCCGCCCCATGGCTGACTAATTTTTTTTATTTATGCAGA
GGCCGAGGCCGCCTCGGCCTCTGAGCTATTCCAGAAGTAGTGAGGAGGCTTTTTTGGAGGCCTAGGCTTT
TGCGTCGAGACGTACCCAATTCGCCCTATAGTGAGTCGTATTACGCGCGCTCACTGGCCGTCGTTTTACA
ACGTCGTGACTGGGAAAACCCTGGCGTTACCCAACTTAATCGCCTTGCAGCACATCCCCCTTTCGCCAGC
TGGCGTAATAGCGAAGAGGCCCGCACCGATCGCCCTTCCCAACAGTTGCGCAGCCTGAATGGCGAATGGC
GCG
[124 nt withheld, positions 4694-4817]
C
[91 nt withheld, positions 4819-4909]
A
[49 nt withheld, positions 4911-4959]
CCTTTGACGTTGGAGTCCACGTTCTTT
[37 nt withheld, positions 4987-5023]
ACCCTATCTCGGTCTATTCTTTTGATTTATAAGGGATTTTGCCGATTTCGGCCTATTGGTTAAAAAATGA
GCTGATTTAACAAAAATTTAACGCGAATTTTAACAAAATATTAACGTTTACAATTTCCCAGGTGGCACTT
TTCGGGGAAATGTGCGCGGAACCCCTATTTGTTTATTTTTCTAAATACATTCAAATATGTATCCGCTCAT
GAGACAATAACCCTGATAAATGCTTCAATAATATTGAAAAAGGAAGAGTATGAGTATTCAACATTTCCGT
GTCGCCCTTATTCCCTTTTTTGCGGCATTTTGCCTTCCTGTTTTTGCTCACCCAGAAACGCTGGTGAAAG
TAAAAGATGCTGAAGATCAGTTGGGTGCACGAGTGGGTTACATCGAACTGGATCTCAACAGCGGTAAGAT
CCTTGAGAGTTTTCGCCCCGAAGAACGTTTTCCAATGATGAGCACTTTTAAAGTTCTGCTATGTGGCGCG
GTATTATCCCGTATTGACGCCGGGCAAGAGCAACTCGGTCGCCGCATACACTATTCTCAGAATGACTTGG
TTGAGTACTCACCAGTCACAGAAAAGCATCTTACGGATGGCATGACAGTAAGAGAATTATGCAGTGCTGC
CATAACCATGAGTGATAACACTGCGGCCAACTTACTTCTGACAACGATCGGAGGACCGAAGGAGCTAACC
GCTTTTTTGCACAACATGGGGGATCATGTAACTCGCCTTGATCGTTGGGAACCGGAGCTGAATGAAGCCA
TACCAAACGACGAGCGTGACACCACGATGCCTGTAGCAATGGCAACAACGTTGCGCAAACTATTAACTGG
CGAACTACTTACTCTAGCTTCCCGGCAACAATTAATAGACTGGATGGAGGCGGATAAAGTTGCAGGACCA
CTTCTGCGCTCGGCCCTTCCGGCTGGCTGGTTTATTGCTGATAAATCTGGAGCCGGTGAGCGTGGGTCTC
GCGGTATCATTGCAGCACTGGGGCCAGATGGTAAGCCCTCCCGTATCGTAGTTATCTACACGACGGGGAG
TCAGGCAACTATGGATGAACGAAATAGACAGATCGCTGAGATAGGTGCCTCACTGATTAAGCATTGGTAA
CTGTCAGACCAAGTTTACTCATATATACTTTAGATTGATTTAAAACTTCATTTTTAATTTAAAAGGATCT
AGGTGAAGATCCTTTTTGATAATCTCATGACCAAAATCCCTTAACGTGAGTTTTCGTTCCACTGAGCGTC
AGACCCCGTAGAAAAGATCAAAGGATCTTCTTGAGATCCTTTTTTTCTGCGCGTAATCTGCTGCTTGCAA
ACAAAAAAACCACCGCTACCAGCGGTGGTTTGTTTGCCGGATCAAGAGCTACCAACTCTTTTTCCGAAGG
TAACTGGCTTCAGCAGAGCGCAGATACCAAATACTGTCCTTCTAGTGTAGCCGTAGTTAGGCCACCACTT
CAAGAACTCTGTAGCACCGCCTACATACCTCGCTCTGCTAATCCTGTTACCAGTGGCTGCTGCCAGTGGC
GATAAGTCGTGTCTTACCGGGTTGGACTCAAGACGATAGTTACCGGATAAGGCGCAGCGGTCGGGCTGAA
CGGGGGGTTCGTGCACACAGCCCAGCTTGGAGCGAACGACCTACACCGAACTGAGATACCTACAGCGTGA
GCTATGAGAAAGCGCCACGCTTCCCGAAGGGAGAAAGGCGGACAGGTATCCGGTAAGCGGCAGGGTCGGA
ACAGGAGAGCGCACGAGGGAGCTTCCAGGGGGAAACGCCTGGTATCTTTATAGTCCTGTCGGGTTTCGCC
ACCTCTGACTTGAGCGTCGATTTTTGTGATGCTCGTCAGGGGGGCGGAGCCTATGGAAAAACGCCAGCAA
CGCGGCCTTTTTACGGTTCCTGGCCTTTTGCTGGCCTTTTGCTCACATGTTCTTTCCTGCGTTATCCCCT
GATTCTGTGGATAACCGTATTACCGCCTTTGAGTGAGCTGATACCGCTCGCCGCAGCCGAACGACCGAGC
GCAGCGAGTCAGTGAGCGAGGAAGCGGAAGAGCGCCCAATACGCAAACCGCCTCTCCCCGCGCGTTGGCC
GATTCATTAATGCAGCTGGCACGACAGGTTTCCCGACTGGAAAGCGGGCAGTGAGCGCAACGCAATTAAT
GTGAGTTAGCTCACTCATTAGGCACCCCAGGCTTTACACTTTATGCTTCCGGCTCGTATGTTGTGTGGAA
TTGTGAGCGGATAACAATTTCACACAGGAAACAGCTATGACCATGATTACGCCAAGCGCGCAATTAACCC
TCACTAAAGGGAACAAAAGCTGGAGCTGCA
Features (pLannotate 1.2.2; 26 found; start..end, strand, type, name):
      8..229     +  promoter       RSV promoter: Rous sarcoma virus enhancer/promoter
    236..416     +  LTR            5' LTR (truncated): truncated 5' long terminal repeat (LTR) from HIV-1
    460..585     +  misc_feature   HIV-1 Ψ: packaging signal of human immunodeficiency virus type 1
    569..932     +  CDS            HIV-1 gag (fragment): gag protein from human immunodeficiency virus 1; gag
   1027..1363    +  ncRNA          RRE: Accession: RF00036 - HIV Rev response element
   1688..1788    +  CDS            Rev (fragment): human immunodeficiency virus 1 (HIV-1) Rev protein; rev; enhances nuclear export of unspliced and incompletely spliced viral mRNAs
   1807..1924    +  misc_feature   cPPT/CTS: central polypurine tract and central termination sequence of HIV-1
   1944..1967    -  misc_feature   MCS (fragment): pBluescript multiple cloning site
   1971..2481    +  promoter       hPGK promoter: human phosphoglycerate kinase 1 promoter
   2491..3198    +  CDS            mCherry: mCherry is a basic (constitutively fluorescent) red fluorescent protein published in 2004, derived from Discosoma sp.. It is reported to be a very rapidly-maturing monomer with low acid sensitivity.
   3217..3805    +  misc_feature   WPRE: woodchuck hepatitis virus posttranscriptional regulatory element
   3822..3890    +  CDS            nef (fragment): NEF_HV1Z2 - Experimental evidence at protein level: Swiss-Prot protein existence level 1. Extracellular Nef protein targets CD4(+) T-lymphocytes for apoptosis by interacting with CXCR4 surface receptors. From Human immunodeficiency virus type 1 group M subtype D (isolate Z2/CDC-Z34) (HIV-1).
   3892..4125    +  LTR            3' LTR (ΔU3): self-inactivating 3' long terminal repeat (LTR) from HIV-1
   4197..4318    +  polyA_signal   SV40 poly(A) signal: SV40 polyadenylation signal
   4337..4472    +  rep_origin     SV40 ori: SV40 origin of replication
   4505..4523    -  promoter       T7 promoter: promoter for bacteriophage T7 RNA polymerase
   4531..4686    +  CDS            lacZα (fragment): LacZα fragment of β-galactosidase; lacZ fragment
   4694..5149    +  rep_origin     f1 ori (sequence partly withheld): f1 bacteriophage origin of replication; arrow indicates direction of (+) strand synthesis
   5178..5282    +  promoter       AmpR promoter: bla
   5283..6143    +  CDS            AmpR: β-lactamase; bla; confers resistance to ampicillin, carbenicillin, and related antibiotics
   6314..6902    +  rep_origin     ori: high-copy-number ColE1/pMB1/pBR322/pUC origin of replication
   7085..7177    +  CDS            lacI (fragment): lac repressor; lacI; The lac repressor binds to the lac operator to inhibit transcription in E. coli. This inhibition can be relieved by adding lactose or isopropyl-β-D-thiogalactopyranoside (IPTG).
   7190..7211    +  protein_bind   CAP binding site: CAP binding activates transcription in the presence of cAMP. E. coli catabolite activator protein
   7226..7256    +  promoter       lac promoter: promoter for the E. coli lac operon
   7264..7280    +  protein_bind   lac operator: The lac repressor binds to the lac operator to inhibit transcription in E. coli. This inhibition can be relieved by adding lactose or isopropyl-β-D-thiogalactopyranoside (IPTG). lac repressor encoded by lacI
   7325..7343    +  promoter       T3 promoter: promoter for bacteriophage T3 RNA polymerase
