[The description below was written by a language model from this plasmid's Addgene catalogue record and pLannotate feature annotations shown in this document.]
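Description:
pLenti.PGK.chFP.W is a third-generation, self-inactivating HIV-1-based lentiviral transfer vector for constitutive expression of the red fluorescent protein mCherry (called chFP or mChFP in the record) in mammalian cells. It derives from the pRRLsin.cPPT.PGKp.eGFP.W backbone, with the mCherry coding sequence of about 711 bp cloned between restriction sites downstream of the promoter, apparently in place of the parental eGFP. The plasmid is about 7.4 kb (7,375 bp in the catalogue entry, 7,363 nt in the deposited sequence). In E. coli it is maintained through a ColE1/pUC-type origin and selected with ampicillin via the bla gene. The catalogue lists it as low copy, although the annotated origin is of the high-copy class. An f1 origin and remnants of a pBluescript-type lac region, with T3 and T7 promoters, are also present.

The viral genome is transcribed in packaging cells from an RSV enhancer/promoter fused to a truncated 5' LTR, which makes genomic RNA production independent of Tat. It carries the Ψ packaging signal extending into a gag fragment, the Rev response element for nuclear export of unspliced RNA, and the cPPT/CTS, which improves nuclear import and transduction efficiency. The internal human PGK promoter drives mCherry, followed by a WPRE that enhances transcript stability and expression. The ΔU3 3' LTR is copied to both ends of the provirus during reverse transcription, which silences LTR promoter activity so that expression depends on the PGK promoter alone. An SV40 poly(A) signal and SV40 origin lie downstream of the 3' LTR. Packaging functions and an envelope must be supplied in trans. The vector is suited to stable, ubiquitous red fluorescent labelling of transduced cells.
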