Addgene plasmid #51008: pLenti.PGK.chFP.W
Purpose: Lentivector that expresses chFP from internal human PGK promoter
Depositing lab: Rusty Lansford. Depositing organization: California Institute of Technology.
Backbone
  Vector backbone: pRRLsin.cPPT.PGKp.eGFP.W
  Backbone manufacturer: L Naldini
  Total vector size (bp): 7375
  Modifications to backbone: pLenti.pgk:chFP lentivector derives from the pRRLsin.cPPT.PGKp.eGFP.W lentivector that contains the constitutively expressed human phosphoglycerate kinase promoter (De Palma et al., 2003).
  Vector type: Mammalian Expression, Lentiviral
Growth in bacteria
  Bacterial resistance: Ampicillin, 100 μg/mL
  Growth temperature: 37°C
  Growth strain: Stbl3
  Copy number: Low Copy
Gene/Insert
  Gene/Insert name: mChFP (alt name: mCherry FP)
  Insert size (bp): 711
  Promoter: human PGK
  Cloning method: Restriction Enzyme; 5′ cloning site BamH1 (not destroyed); 3′ cloning site Sal11 (not destroyed)
  Sequencing primers: 5′ T3; 3′ SV40pA-R
Terms and licenses: Academic/Nonprofit Terms; Industry Terms: Not Available to Industry
How to cite: pLenti.PGK.chFP.W was a gift from Rusty Lansford (Addgene plasmid # 51008 ; http://n2t.net/addgene:51008 ; RRID:Addgene_51008)
