>Addgene plasmid #51008 | pLenti.PGK.chFP.W | addgene partial sequence | sequence record 79748 | hPGK-F 5'-GTGTTCCGCATTCTGCAAG-3'
TCGTTGACCGAATCACCGACCTCTCTCCCCAGGGGGATCCGATGGTGAGCAAGGGCGAGGAGGATAACAT
GGCCATCATCAAGGAGTTCATGCGCTTCAAGGTGCACATGGAGGGCTCCGTGAACGGCCACGAGTTCGAG
ATCGAGGGCGAGGGCGAGGGCCGCCCCTACGAGGGCACCCAGACCGCCAAGCTGAAGGTGACCAAGGGTG
GCCCCCTGCCCTTCGCCTGGGACATCCTGTCCCCTCAGTTCATGTACGGCTCCAAGGCCTACGTGAAGCA
CCCCGCCGACATCCCCGACTACTTGAAGCTGTCCTTCCCCGAGGGCTTCAAGTGGGAGCGCGTGATGAAC
TTCGAGGACGGCGGCGTGGTGACCGTGACCCAGGACTCCTCCCTGCAGGACGGCGAGTTCATCTACAAGG
TGAAGCTGCGCGGCACCAACTTCCCCTCCGACGGCCCCGTAATGCAGAAGAAGACCATGGGCTGGGAGGC
CTCCTCCGAGCGGATGTACCCCGAGGACGGCGCCCTGAAGGGCGAGATCAAGCAGAGGCTGAAGCTGAAG
GACGGCGGCCACTACGACGCTGAGGTCAAGACCACCTACAAGGCCAAGAAGCCCGTGCAGCTGCCCGGCG
CCTACAACGTCAACATCAAGTTGGACATCACCTCCCACAACGAGGACTACACCATCGTGGAACAGTACGA
ACGCGCCGAGGGCCGCCACTCCACCGGCGGCATGGACGAGCTGTACAAGTAAAGCGGCCGCGTCGACAAT
CAACCTCTGGATTACAAAATTTGTGAAAGATTGACTGGTATTCTTAACTATGTTGCTCCTTTTACGCTAT
GTGGATACGCTGCTTTAATGCCTTTGTATCATGCTATTGCTTCCCGTATGGCTTTCATTTTCTCCTCCTT
GTA
